Addgene plasmid #227354: pGEX-parkin R234Q
Purpose: For bacterial expression of hyperactive parkin mutant.
Depositing lab: Kalle Gehring. Depositing organization: McGill University. Publication: Naturally occurring hyperactive variants of human parkin. Huq TS, Luo J, Fakih R, Sauve V, Gehring K. Commun Biol. 2024 Aug 8;7(1):961. doi: 10.1038/s42003-024-06656-x. PubMed 39117722.
Backbone
  Vector backbone: pGEX-6P-1
  Backbone manufacturer: Amersham
  Vector type: Bacterial Expression
Growth in bacteria
  Bacterial resistance: Ampicillin, 100 μg/mL
  Growth temperature: 37°C
  Growth strain: DH5alpha
  Copy number: Low Copy
Gene/Insert
  Gene/Insert name: Parkin R234Q (alt name: PARK2)
  Species: H. sapiens (human)
  Mutation: Codon usage optimized for E.coli expression. Changed arginine 234 to glutamine.
  Entrez Gene: PRKN (a.k.a. AR-JP, LPRS2, PARK2, PDJ)
  Tag / fusion protein: GST (C terminal on backbone)
  Cloning method: Gene Synthesis
  Sequencing primers: 5′ pGEXF; 3′ pGEXR
Terms and licenses: Academic/Nonprofit Terms; Industry Terms: Not Available to Industry
Depositor comments: 5' Cloning Site: BamHI (unknown if destroyed), 3' Cloning Site: XhoI (unknown if destroyed).
How to cite: pGEX-parkin R234Q was a gift from Kalle Gehring (Addgene plasmid # 227354 ; http://n2t.net/addgene:227354 ; RRID:Addgene_227354)
