[The description below was written by a language model from this plasmid's Addgene catalogue record and pLannotate feature annotations shown in this document.]
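Description:
pGEX-parkin R234Q is a bacterial expression plasmid built on the pGEX-6P-1 backbone for producing a hyperactive variant of human parkin (PRKN, also known as PARK2) in E. coli. The 6,364-nt sequence carries a ColE1/pMB1-type origin of replication and a β-lactamase gene with its own promoter, so the plasmid is maintained under ampicillin selection. The catalogue lists it as low copy. Short fragments of rop, bom and yciV, together with a lac promoter/operator and lacZα segment downstream of lacI, are backbone remnants with no apparent role in expression.

The expression cassette consists of the strong hybrid tac promoter followed by a lac operator, driving a Schistosoma japonicum glutathione S-transferase (GST) coding sequence with the parkin open reading frame placed shortly downstream. A plasmid-borne lacI gene under the lacIq promoter supplies abundant lac repressor, keeping the cassette off until it is induced with IPTG. The catalogue describes the GST tag as "C terminal on backbone", but the feature table places GST upstream of parkin, which indicates an N-terminal GST-parkin fusion, as is usual for pGEX vectors. The short linker between the two coding regions is not annotated. In pGEX-6P-1 this region normally encodes a PreScission protease site for tag removal, but the record does not confirm it.

The insert was made by gene synthesis with codon usage optimised for E. coli, was reportedly cloned between BamHI and XhoI sites, and carries a substitution of arginine 234 to glutamine. Parkin is an E3 ubiquitin ligase, and the construct is intended for recombinant production and GST-affinity purification of this naturally occurring hyperactive variant, presumably for biochemical study.
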