Features (pLannotate 1.2.2; 17 found; start..end, strand, type, name):
      6..107     -  CDS            yciV (fragment): RNAAM_ECOLI - Also known as trpH From Escherichia coli (strain K12).
    183..211     +  promoter       tac promoter: strong E. coli promoter; hybrid between the trp and lac UV5 promoters
    219..235     +  protein_bind   lac operator: The lac repressor binds to the lac operator to inhibit transcription in E. coli. This inhibition can be relieved by adding lactose or isopropyl-β-D-thiogalactopyranoside (IPTG). lac repressor encoded by lacI
    258..911     +  CDS            GST26_SCHJA: Experimental evidence at protein level: Swiss-Prot protein existence level 1. GST isoenzymes appear to play a central role in the parasite detoxification system. Other functions are also suspected including a role in increasing the solubility of haematin in the parasite gut. From Schistosoma japonicum (Blood fluke).
    951..2345    +  CDS            PRKN: PRKN_HUMAN - Also known as PARK2. Experimental evidence at protein level: Swiss-Prot protein existence level 1. Functions within a multiprotein E3 ubiquitin ligase complex, catalyzing the covalent attachment of ubiquitin moieties onto substrate proteins (PubMed:10888878, PubMed:10973942, PubMed:11431533, PubMed:12150907, PubMed:12628165, PubMed:15105460, PubMed:16135753, PubMed:21376232, PubMed:21532592, PubMed:23754282, PubMed:23620051, PubMed:24660806, PubMed:24751536, PubMed:32047033, PubMed:29311685, PubMed:22396657). Substrates include SYT11 and VDAC1 (PubMed:32047033, PubMed:29311685). O
   2381..2420    +  CDS            rop (fragment): Rop protein, which maintains plasmids at low copy number; rop
   2522..2562    +  misc_feature   bom (fragment): basis of mobility region from pBR322
   2667..2771    +  promoter       AmpR promoter: bla
   2772..3632    +  CDS            AmpR: β-lactamase; bla; confers resistance to ampicillin, carbenicillin, and related antibiotics
   3803..4391    +  rep_origin     ori: high-copy-number ColE1/pMB1/pBR322/pUC origin of replication
   4577..4628    -  misc_feature   bom (fragment): basis of mobility region from pBR322
   4635..4712    +  promoter       lacIq promoter: lacI (mutant); In the lacIq allele, a single base change in the promoter boosts expression of the lacI gene about 10-fold.
   4713..5795    +  CDS            lacI: lac repressor; lacI; The lac repressor binds to the lac operator to inhibit transcription in E. coli. This inhibition can be relieved by adding lactose or isopropyl-β-D-thiogalactopyranoside (IPTG).
   5808..5829    +  protein_bind   CAP binding site: CAP binding activates transcription in the presence of cAMP. E. coli catabolite activator protein
   5844..5874    +  promoter       lac promoter: promoter for the E. coli lac operon
   5882..5898    +  protein_bind   lac operator: The lac repressor binds to the lac operator to inhibit transcription in E. coli. This inhibition can be relieved by adding lactose or isopropyl-β-D-thiogalactopyranoside (IPTG). lac repressor encoded by lacI
   5918..6091    +  CDS            lacZα: LacZα fragment of β-galactosidase; lacZ fragment
>Addgene plasmid #227354 | pGEX-parkin R234Q | addgene full sequence | sequence record 450987 | Addgene NGS Result
ACGTTATCGACTGCACGGTGCACCAATGCTTCTGGCGTCAGGCAGCCATCGGAAGCTGTGGTATGGCTGT
GCAGGTCGTAAATCACTGCATAATTCGTGTCGCTCAAGGCGCACTCCCGTTCTGGATAATGTTTTTTGCG
CCGACATCATAACGGTTCTGGCAAATATTCTGAAATGAGCTGTTGACAATTAATCATCGGCTCGTATAAT
GTGTGGAATTGTGAGCGGATAACAATTTCACACAGGAAACAGTATTCATGTCCCCTATACTAGGTTATTG
GAAAATTAAGGGCCTTGTGCAACCCACTCGACTTCTTTTGGAATATCTTGAAGAAAAATATGAAGAGCAT
TTGTATGAGCGCGATGAAGGTGATAAATGGCGAAACAAAAAGTTTGAATTGGGTTTGGAGTTTCCCAATC
TTCCTTATTATATTGATGGTGATGTTAAATTAACACAGTCTATGGCCATCATACGTTATATAGCTGACAA
GCACAACATGTTGGGTGGTTGTCCAAAAGAGCGTGCAGAGATTTCAATGCTTGAAGGAGCGGTTTTGGAT
ATTAGATACGGTGTTTCGAGAATTGCATATAGTAAAGACTTTGAAACTCTCAAAGTTGATTTTCTTAGCA
AGCTACCTGAAATGCTGAAAATGTTCGAAGATCGTTTATGTCATAAAACATATTTAAATGGTGATCATGT
AACCCATCCTGACTTCATGTTGTATGACGCTCTTGATGTTGTTTTATACATGGACCCAATGTGCCTGGAT
GCGTTCCCAAAATTAGTTTGTTTTAAAAAACGTATTGAAGCTATCCCACAAATTGATAAGTACTTGAAAT
CCAGCAAGTATATAGCATGGCCTTTGCAGGGCTGGCAAGCCACGTTTGGTGGTGGCGACCATCCTCCAAA
ATCGGATCTGGAAGTTCTGTTCCAGGGGCCCCTGGGATCCATGATCGTTTTCGTTCGTTTCAACTCTTCT
CACGGTTTCCCGGTTGAAGTTGACTCTGACACCTCTATCTTCCAGCTGAAAGAAGTTGTTGCGAAACGTC
AGGGTGTTCCAGCAGACCAGCTGCGTGTTATCTTCGCAGGTAAAGAACTGCGTAACGACTGGACCGTTCA
GAACTGCGATCTGGATCAGCAGTCTATCGTTCACATCGTTCAGCGTCCGTGGCGTAAAGGTCAGGAAATG
AACGCGACTGGTGGTGACGACCCGCGTAACGCGGCGGGTGGTTGTGAACGTGAACCGCAGTCTCTGACAC
GTGTTGACCTGTCTTCCTCTGTTCTGCCGGGTGACTCCGTTGGTCTGGCCGTAATTCTGCACACCGACTC
TCGTAAAGACTCCCCGCCGGCTGGTTCTCCGGCGGGTCGCTCTATCTACAACTCTTTCTACGTGTACTGC
AAAGGTCCGTGCCAGCGTGTACAGCCGGGTAAACTGCGTGTTCAGTGTTCCACTTGCCGTCAGGCGACCC
TGACCCTGACCCAGGGTCCGAGCTGCTGGGACGACGTTCTGATCCCGAACCGTATGTCCGGTGAATGTCA
GTCCCCGCACTGTCCGGGTACCTCCGCAGAATTTTTCTTTAAATGCGGTGCCCACCCGACCTCTGACAAA
GAAACCTCTGTTGCTCTGCACCTGATCGCTACCAACTCCCAGAACATCACCTGCATCACCTGCACCGACG
TTCGCTCCCCGGTTCTGGTTTTTCAGTGCAACTCTCGTCACGTTATCTGCCTGGATTGCTTCCACCTGTA
CTGCGTTACTCGTCTGAATGACCGCCAGTTCGTTCACGACCCGCAGCTGGGCTACTCTCTGCCGTGCGTT
GCGGGTTGCCCGAACTCCCTGATTAAAGAACTGCACCACTTCCGTATCCTGGGCGAGGAACAGTACAACC
GTTACCAGCAGTACGGCGCTGAAGAATGCGTTCTGCAGATGGGTGGCGTTCTGTGCCCGCGTCCGGGTTG
CGGCGCGGGCCTGCTGCCGGAACCGGACCAGCGTAAAGTGACGTGTGAAGGTGGTAACGGTTTAGGTTGC
GGCTTCGCGTTCTGTCGTGAATGCAAAGAAGCATATCATGAAGGTGAATGTTCCGCAGTTTTTGAAGCTA
GCGGCACCACTACCCAGGCGTACCGTGTTGATGAACGTGCTGCTGAACAGGCTCGTTGGGAAGCAGCAAG
TAAAGAAACTATTAAAAAGACCACTAAACCGTGTCCGCGTTGCCACGTTCCGGTTGAAAAGAACGGTGGT
TGCATGCACATGAAATGCCCGCAGCCGCAGTGCCGTCTGGAATGGTGCTGGAACTGCGGTTGCGAATGGA
ACCGTGTTTGCATGGGTGACCACTGGTTCGACGTTTAGCTCGAGCGGCCGCATCGTGACTGACTGACGAT
CTGCCTCGCGCGTTTCGGTGATGACGGTGAAAACCTCTGACACATGCAGCTCCCGGAGACGGTCACAGCT
TGTCTGTAAGCGGATGCCGGGAGCAGACAAGCCCGTCAGGGCGCGTCAGCGGGTGTTGGCGGGTGTCGGG
GCGCAGCCATGACCCAGTCACGTAGCGATAGCGGAGTGTATAATTCTTGAAGACGAAAGGGCCTCGTGAT
ACGCCTATTTTTATAGGTTAATGTCATGATAATAATGGTTTCTTAGACGTCAGGTGGCACTTTTCGGGGA
AATGTGCGCGGAACCCCTATTTGTTTATTTTTCTAAATACATTCAAATATGTATCCGCTCATGAGACAAT
AACCCTGATAAATGCTTCAATAATATTGAAAAAGGAAGAGTATGAGTATTCAACATTTCCGTGTCGCCCT
TATTCCCTTTTTTGCGGCATTTTGCCTTCCTGTTTTTGCTCACCCAGAAACGCTGGTGAAAGTAAAAGAT
GCTGAAGATCAGTTGGGTGCACGAGTGGGTTACATCGAACTGGATCTCAACAGCGGTAAGATCCTTGAGA
GTTTTCGCCCCGAAGAACGTTTTCCAATGATGAGCACTTTTAAAGTTCTGCTATGTGGCGCGGTATTATC
CCGTGTTGACGCCGGGCAAGAGCAACTCGGTCGCCGCATACACTATTCTCAGAATGACTTGGTTGAGTAC
TCACCAGTCACAGAAAAGCATCTTACGGATGGCATGACAGTAAGAGAATTATGCAGTGCTGCCATAACCA
TGAGTGATAACACTGCGGCCAACTTACTTCTGACAACGATCGGAGGACCGAAGGAGCTAACCGCTTTTTT
GCACAACATGGGGGATCATGTAACTCGCCTTGATCGTTGGGAACCGGAGCTGAATGAAGCCATACCAAAC
GACGAGCGTGACACCACGATGCCTGCAGCAATGGCAACAACGTTGCGCAAACTATTAACTGGCGAACTAC
TTACTCTAGCTTCCCGGCAACAATTAATAGACTGGATGGAGGCGGATAAAGTTGCAGGACCACTTCTGCG
CTCGGCCCTTCCGGCTGGCTGGTTTATTGCTGATAAATCTGGAGCCGGTGAGCGTGGGTCTCGCGGTATC
ATTGCAGCACTGGGGCCAGATGGTAAGCCCTCCCGTATCGTAGTTATCTACACGACGGGGAGTCAGGCAA
CTATGGATGAACGAAATAGACAGATCGCTGAGATAGGTGCCTCACTGATTAAGCATTGGTAACTGTCAGA
CCAAGTTTACTCATATATACTTTAGATTGATTTAAAACTTCATTTTTAATTTAAAAGGATCTAGGTGAAG
ATCCTTTTTGATAATCTCATGACCAAAATCCCTTAACGTGAGTTTTCGTTCCACTGAGCGTCAGACCCCG
TAGAAAAGATCAAAGGATCTTCTTGAGATCCTTTTTTTCTGCGCGTAATCTGCTGCTTGCAAACAAAAAA
ACCACCGCTACCAGCGGTGGTTTGTTTGCCGGATCAAGAGCTACCAACTCTTTTTCCGAAGGTAACTGGC
TTCAGCAGAGCGCAGATACCAAATACTGTCCTTCTAGTGTAGCCGTAGTTAGGCCACCACTTCAAGAACT
CTGTAGCACCGCCTACATACCTCGCTCTGCTAATCCTGTTACCAGTGGCTGCTGCCAGTGGCGATAAGTC
GTGTCTTACCGGGTTGGACTCAAGACGATAGTTACCGGATAAGGCGCAGCGGTCGGGCTGAACGGGGGGT
TCGTGCACACAGCCCAGCTTGGAGCGAACGACCTACACCGAACTGAGATACCTACAGCGTGAGCTATGAG
AAAGCGCCACGCTTCCCGAAGGGAGAAAGGCGGACAGGTATCCGGTAAGCGGCAGGGTCGGAACAGGAGA
GCGCACGAGGGAGCTTCCAGGGGGAAACGCCTGGTATCTTTATAGTCCTGTCGGGTTTCGCCACCTCTGA
CTTGAGCGTCGATTTTTGTGATGCTCGTCAGGGGGGCGGAGCCTATGGAAAAACGCCAGCAACGCGGCCT
TTTTACGGTTCCTGGCCTTTTGCTGGCCTTTTGCTCACATGTTCTTTCCTGCGTTATCCCCTGATTCTGT
GGATAACCGTATTACCGCCTTTGAGTGAGCTGATACCGCTCGCCGCAGCCGAACGACCGAGCGCAGCGAG
TCAGTGAGCGAGGAAGCGGAAGAGCGCCTGATGCGGTATTTTCTCCTTACGCATCTGTGCGGTATTTCAC
ACCGCATAAATTCCGACACCATCGAATGGTGCAAAACCTTTCGCGGTATGGCATGATAGCGCCCGGAAGA
GAGTCAATTCAGGGTGGTGAATGTGAAACCAGTAACGTTATACGATGTCGCAGAGTATGCCGGTGTCTCT
TATCAGACCGTTTCCCGCGTGGTGAACCAGGCCAGCCACGTTTCTGCGAAAACGCGGGAAAAAGTGGAAG
CGGCGATGGCGGAGCTGAATTACATTCCCAACCGCGTGGCACAACAACTGGCGGGCAAACAGTCGTTGCT
GATTGGCGTTGCCACCTCCAGTCTGGCCCTGCACGCGCCGTCGCAAATTGTCGCGGCGATTAAATCTCGC
GCCGATCAACTGGGTGCCAGCGTGGTGGTGTCGATGGTAGAACGAAGCGGCGTCGAAGCCTGTAAAGCGG
CGGTGCACAATCTTCTCGCGCAACGCGTCAGTGGGCTGATCATTAACTATCCGCTGGATGACCAGGATGC
CATTGCTGTGGAAGCTGCCTGCACTAATGTTCCGGCGTTATTTCTTGATGTCTCTGACCAGACACCCATC
AACAGTATTATTTTCTCCCATGAAGACGGTACGCGACTGGGCGTGGAGCATCTGGTCGCATTGGGTCACC
AGCAAATCGCGCTGTTAGCGGGCCCATTAAGTTCTGTCTCGGCGCGTCTGCGTCTGGCTGGCTGGCATAA
ATATCTCACTCGCAATCAAATTCAGCCGATAGCGGAACGGGAAGGCGACTGGAGTGCCATGTCCGGTTTT
CAACAAACCATGCAAATGCTGAATGAGGGCATCGTTCCCACTGCGATGCTGGTTGCCAACGATCAGATGG
CGCTGGGCGCAATGCGCGCCATTACCGAGTCCGGGCTGCGCGTTGGTGCGGATATCTCGGTAGTGGGATA
CGACGATACCGAAGACAGCTCATGTTATATCCCGCCGTTAACCACCATCAAACAGGATTTTCGCCTGCTG
GGGCAAACCAGCGTGGACCGCTTGCTGCAACTCTCTCAGGGCCAGGCGGTGAAGGGCAATCAGCTGTTGC
CCGTCTCACTGGTGAAAAGAAAAACCACCCTGGCGCCCAATACGCAAACCGCCTCTCCCCGCGCGTTGGC
CGATTCATTAATGCAGCTGGCACGACAGGTTTCCCGACTGGAAAGCGGGCAGTGAGCGCAACGCAATTAA
TGTGAGTTAGCTCACTCATTAGGCACCCCAGGCTTTACACTTTATGCTTCCGGCTCGTATGTTGTGTGGA
ATTGTGAGCGGATAACAATTTCACACAGGAAACAGCTATGACCATGATTACGGATTCACTGGCCGTCGTT
TTACAACGTCGTGACTGGGAAAACCCTGGCGTTACCCAACTTAATCGCCTTGCAGCACATCCCCCTTTCG
CCAGCTGGCGTAATAGCGAAGAGGCCCGCACCGATCGCCCTTCCCAACAGTTGCGCAGCCTGAATGGCGA
ATGGCGCTTTGCCTGGTTTCCGGCACCAGAAGCGGTGCCGGAAAGCTGGCTGGAGTGCGATCTTCCTGAG
GCCGATACTGTCGTCGTCCCCTCAAACTGGCAGATGCACGGTTACGATGCGCCCATCTACACCAACGTAA
CCTATCCCATTACGGTCAATCCGCCGTTTGTTCCCACGGAGAATCCGACGGGTTGTTACTCGCTCACATT
TAATGTTGATGAAAGCTGGCTACAGGAAGGCCAGACGCGAATTATTTTTGATGGCGTTGGAATT
